>Addgene plasmid #16518 | pCI-neo beta catenin WT | addgene full sequence | sequence record 183792 | Addgene NGS Result
GTACATTTATATTGGCTCATGTCCAATATGACCGCCATGTTGGCATTGATTATTGACTAGTTATTAATAG
TAATCAATTACGGGGTCATTAGTTCATAGCCCATATATGGAGTTCCGCGTTACATAACTTACGGTAAATG
GCCCGCCTGGCTGACCGCCCAACGACCCCCGCCCATTGACGTCAATAATGACGTATGTTCCCATAGTAAC
GCCAATAGGGACTTTCCATTGACGTCAATGGGTGGAGTATTTACGGTAAACTGCCCACTTGGCAGTACAT
CAAGTGTATCATATGCCAAGTCCGCCCCCTATTGACGTCAATGACGGTAAATGGCCCGCCTGGCATTATG
CCCAGTACATGACCTTACGGGACTTTCCTACTTGGCAGTACATCTACGTATTAGTCATCGCTATTACCAT
GGTGATGCGGTTTTGGCAGTACACCAATGGGCGTGGATAGCGGTTTGACTCACGGGGATTTCCAAGTCTC
CACCCCATTGACGTCAATGGGAGTTTGTTTTGGCACCAAAATCAACGGGACTTTCCAAAATGTCGTAACA
ACTGCGATCGCCCGCCCCGTTGACGCAAATGGGCGGTAGGCGTGTACGGTGGGAGGTCTATATAAGCAGA
GCTCGTTTAGTGAACCGTCAGATCACTAGAAGCTTTATTGCGGTAGTTTATCACAGTTAAATTGCTAACG
CAGTCAGTGCTTCTGACACAACAGTCTCGAACTTAAGCTGCAGTGACTCTCTTAAGGTAGCCTTGCAGAA
GTTGGTCGTGAGGCACTGGGCAGGTAAGTATCAAGGTTACAAGACAGGTTTAAGGAGACCAATAGAAACT
GGGCTTGTCGAGACAGAGAAGACTCTTGCGTTTCTGATAGGCACCTATTGGTCTTACTGACATCCACTTT
GCCTTTCTCTCCACAGGTGTCCACTCCCAGTTCAATTACAGCTCTTAAGGCTAGAGTACTTAATACGACT
CACTATAGGCTAGCCTCGACACCACCATGGCTACTCAAGCTGATTTGATGGAGTTGGACATGGCCATGGA
ACCAGACAGAAAAGCGGCTGTTAGTCACTGGCAGCAACAGTCTTACCTGGACTCTGGAATCCATTCTGGT
GCCACTACCACAGCTCCTTCTCTGAGTGGTAAAGGCAATCCTGAGGAAGAGGATGTGGATACCTCCCAAG
TCCTGTATGAGTGGGAACAGGGATTTTCTCAGTCCTTCACTCAAGAACAAGTAGCTGATATTGATGGACA
GTATGCAATGACTCGAGCTCAGAGGGTACGAGCTGCTATGTTCCCTGAGACATTAGATGAGGGCATGCAG
ATCCCATCTACACAGTTTGATGCTGCTCATCCCACTAATGTCCAGCGTTTGGCTGAACCATCACAGATGC
TGAAA
[1614 nt withheld, positions 1406-3019]
AAACGGCTTTCAGTTGAGCTGACCAGCTCTCTCTTCAGAACAGAGCCAATGGCTTGGAATGAGACTGCTG
ATCTTGGACTTGATATTGGTGCCCAGGGAGAACCCCTTGGATATCGCCAGGATGATCCTAGCTATCGTTC
TTTTCACTCTGGTGGATATGGCCAGGATGCCTTGGGTATGGACCCCATGATGGAACATGAGATGGGTGGC
CACCACCCTGGTGCTGACTATCCAGTTGATGGGCTGCCAGATCTGGGGCATGCCCAGGACCTCATGGATG
GGCTGCCTCCAGGTGACAGCAATCAGCTGGCCTGGTTTGATACTGACCTGTAATCTAGAGTCGACCCGGG
CGGCCGCTTCCCTTTAGTGAGGGTTAATGCTTCGAGCAGACATGATAAGATACATTGATGAGTTTGGACA
AACCACAACTAGAATGCAGTGAAAAAAATGCTTTATTTGTGAAATTTGTGATGCTATTGCTTTATTTGTA
ACCATTATAAGCTGCAATAAACAAGTTAACAACAACAATTGCATTCATTTTATGTTTCAGGTTCAGGGGG
AGATGTGGGAGGTTTTTTAAAGCAAGTAAAACCTCTACAAATGTGGTAAAATCCGATAAGGATCGATCCG
GGCTGGCGTAATAGCGAAGAGGCCCGCACCGATCGCCCTTCCCAACAGTTGCGCAGCCTGAATGGCGAAT
GG
[124 nt withheld, positions 3722-3845]
C
[91 nt withheld, positions 3847-3937]
A
[49 nt withheld, positions 3939-3987]
CCTTTGACGTTGGAGTCCACGTTCTTT
[37 nt withheld, positions 4015-4051]
ACCCTATCTCGGTCTATTCTTTTGATTTATAAGGGATTTTGCCGATTTCGGCCTATTGGTTAAAAAATGA
GCTGATTTAACAAAAATTTAACGCGAATTTTAACAAAATATTAACGCTTACAATTTCCTGATGCGGTATT
TTCTCCTTACGCATCTGTGCGGTATTTCACACCGCATACGCGGATCTGCGCAGCACCATGGCCTGAAATA
ACCTCTGAAAGAGGAACTTGGTTAGGTACCTTCTGAGGCGGAAAGAACCAGCTGTGGAATGTGTGTCAGT
TAGGGTGTGGAAAGTCCCCAGGCTCCCCAGCAGGCAGAAGTATGCAAAGCATGCATCTCAATTAGTCAGC
AACCAGGTGTGGAAAGTCCCCAGGCTCCCCAGCAGGCAGAAGTATGCAAAGCATGCATCTCAATTAGTCA
GCAACCATAGTCCCGCCCCTAACTCCGCCCATCCCGCCCCTAACTCCGCCCAGTTCCGCCCATTCTCCGC
CCCATGGCTGACTAATTTTTTTTATTTATGCAGAGGCCGAGGCCGCCTCGGCCTCTGAGCTATTCCAGAA
GTAGTGAGGAGGCTTTTTTGGAGGCCTAGGCTTTTGCAAAAAGCTTGATTCTTCTGACACAACAGTCTCG
AACTTAAGGCTAGAGCCACCATGATTGAACAAGATGGATTGCACGCAGGTTCTCCGGCCGCTTGGGTGGA
GAGGCTATTCGGCTATGACTGGGCACAACAGACAATCGGCTGCTCTGATGCCGCCGTGTTCCGGCTGTCA
GCGCAGGGGCGCCCGGTTCTTTTTGTCAAGACCGACCTGTCCGGTGCCCTGAATGAACTGCAGGACGAGG
CAGCGCGGCTATCGTGGCTGGCCACGACGGGCGTTCCTTGCGCAGCTGTGCTCGACGTTGTCACTGAAGC
GGGAAGGGACTGGCTGCTATTGGGCGAAGTGCCGGGGCAGGATCTCCTGTCATCTCACCTTGCTCCTGCC
GAGAAAGTATCCATCATGGCTGATGCAATGCGGCGGCTGCATACGCTTGATCCGGCTACCTGCCCATTCG
ACCACCAAGCGAAACATCGCATCGAGCGAGCACGTACTCGGATGGAAGCCGGTCTTGTCGATCAGGATGA
TCTGGACGAAGAGCATCAGGGGCTCGCGCCAGCCGAACTGTTCGCCAGGCTCAAGGCGCGCATGCCCGAC
GGCGAGGATCTCGTCGTGACCCATGGCGATGCCTGCTTGCCGAATATCATGGTGGAAAATGGCCGCTTTT
CTGGATTCATCGACTGTGGCCGGCTGGGTGTGGCGGACCGCTATCAGGACATAGCGTTGGCTACCCGTGA
TATTGCTGAAGAGCTTGGCGGCGAATGGGCTGACCGCTTCCTCGTGCTTTACGGTATCGCCGCTCCCGAT
TCGCAGCGCATCGCCTTCTATCGCCTTCTTGACGAGTTCTTCTGAGCGGGACTCTGGGGTTCGAAATGAC
CGACCAAGCGACGCCCAACCTGCCATCACGATGGCCGCAATAAAATATCTTTATTTTCATTACATCTGTG
TGTTGGTTTTTTGTGTGAATCGATAGCGATAAGGATCCGCGTATGGTGCACTCTCAGTACAATCTGCTCT
GATGCCGCATAGTTAAGCCAGCCCCGACACCCGCCAACACCCGCTGACGCGCCCTGACGGGCTTGTCTGC
TCCCGGCATCCGCTTACAGACAAGCTGTGACCGTCTCCGGGAGCTGCATGTGTCAGAGGTTTTCACCGTC
ATCACCGAAACGCGCGAGACGAAAGGGCCTCGTGATACGCCTATTTTTATAGGTTAATGTCATGATAATA
ATGGTTTCTTAGACGTCAGGTGGCACTTTTCGGGGAAATGTGCGCGGAACCCCTATTTGTTTATTTTTCT
AAATACATTCAAATATGTATCCGCTCATGAGACAATAACCCTGATAAATGCTTCAATAATATTGAAAAAG
GAAGAGTATGAGTATTCAACATTTCCGTGTCGCCCTTATTCCCTTTTTTGCGGCATTTTGCCTTCCTGTT
TTTGCTCACCCAGAAACGCTGGTGAAAGTAAAAGATGCTGAAGATCAGTTGGGTGCACGAGTGGGTTACA
TCGAACTGGATCTCAACAGCGGTAAGATCCTTGAGAGTTTTCGCCCCGAAGAACGTTTTCCAATGATGAG
CACTTTTAAAGTTCTGCTATGTGGCGCGGTATTATCCCGTATTGACGCCGGGCAAGAGCAACTCGGTCGC
CGCATACACTATTCTCAGAATGACTTGGTTGAGTACTCACCAGTCACAGAAAAGCATCTTACGGATGGCA
TGACAGTAAGAGAATTATGCAGTGCTGCCATAACCATGAGTGATAACACTGCGGCCAACTTACTTCTGAC
AACGATCGGAGGACCGAAGGAGCTAACCGCTTTTTTGCACAACATGGGGGATCATGTAACTCGCCTTGAT
CGTTGGGAACCGGAGCTGAATGAAGCCATACCAAACGACGAGCGTGACACCACGATGCCTGTAGCAATGG
CAACAACGTTGCGCAAACTATTAACTGGCGAACTACTTACTCTAGCTTCCCGGCAACAATTAATAGACTG
GATGGAGGCGGATAAAGTTGCAGGACCACTTCTGCGCTCGGCCCTTCCGGCTGGCTGGTTTATTGCTGAT
AAATCTGGAGCCGGTGAGCGTGGGTCTCGCGGTATCATTGCAGCACTGGGGCCAGATGGTAAGCCCTCCC
GTATCGTAGTTATCTACACGACGGGGAGTCAGGCAACTATGGATGAACGAAATAGACAGATCGCTGAGAT
AGGTGCCTCACTGATTAAGCATTGGTAACTGTCAGACCAAGTTTACTCATATATACTTTAGATTGATTTA
AAACTTCATTTTTAATTTAAAAGGATCTAGGTGAAGATCCTTTTTGATAATCTCATGACCAAAATCCCTT
AACGTGAGTTTTCGTTCCACTGAGCGTCAGACCCCGTAGAAAAGATCAAAGGATCTTCTTGAGATCCTTT
TTTTCTGCGCGTAATCTGCTGCTTGCAAACAAAAAAACCACCGCTACCAGCGGTGGTTTGTTTGCCGGAT
CAAGAGCTACCAACTCTTTTTCCGAAGGTAACTGGCTTCAGCAGAGCGCAGATACCAAATACTGTTCTTC
TAGTGTAGCCGTAGTTAGGCCACCACTTCAAGAACTCTGTAGCACCGCCTACATACCTCGCTCTGCTAAT
CCTGTTACCAGTGGCTGCTGCCAGTGGCGATAAGTCGTGTCTTACCGGGTTGGACTCAAGACGATAGTTA
CCGGATAAGGCGCAGCGGTCGGGCTGAACGGGGGGTTCGTGCACACAGCCCAGCTTGGAGCGAACGACCT
ACACCGAACTGAGATACCTACAGCGTGAGCTATGAGAAAGCGCCACGCTTCCCGAAGGGAGAAAGGCGGA
CAGGTATCCGGTAAGCGGCAGGGTCGGAACAGGAGAGCGCACGAGGGAGCTTCCAGGGGGAAACGCCTGG
TATCTTTATAGTCCTGTCGGGTTTCGCCACCTCTGACTTGAGCGTCGATTTTTGTGATGCTCGTCAGGGG
GGCGGAGCCTATGGAAAAACGCCAGCAACGCGGCCTTTTTACGGTTCCTGGCCTTTTGCTGGCCTTTTGC
TCACATGGCTCGACAGATCGATCTTCAATATTGGCCATTAGCCATATTATTCATTGGTTATATAGCATAA
ATCAATATTGGCTATTGGCCATTGCATACGTTGTATCTATATCATAATAT
Features (pLannotate 1.2.2; 19 found; start..end, strand, type, name):
     44..421     +  enhancer       CMV enhancer: human cytomegalovirus immediate early enhancer
    422..633     +  promoter       CMV promoter: human cytomegalovirus (CMV) immediate early promoter
    794..926     +  intron         chimeric intron: chimera between introns from human β-globin and immunoglobulin heavy chain genes
    971..989     +  promoter       T7 promoter: promoter for bacteriophage T7 RNA polymerase
   1007..3352    +  CDS            CTNNB1 (sequence partly withheld): protein involved both in cell-cell adhesion as part of the cadherin protein complex, and in gene transcription as part of the Wnt signaling pathway; CTNNB1; also known as catenin beta-1; related to Drosophila armadillo
   3380..3397    -  promoter       T3 promoter (fragment): promoter for bacteriophage T3 RNA polymerase
   3415..3536    -  polyA_signal   SV40 poly(A) signal: SV40 polyadenylation signal
   3559..3627    -  CDS            large T antigen (fragment): large T antigen from SV40 (simian virus 40)
   3651..3718    +  CDS            lacZα (fragment): LacZα fragment of β-galactosidase; lacZ fragment
   3722..4150    +  rep_origin     f1 ori (sequence partly withheld): f1 bacteriophage origin of replication; arrow indicates direction of (+) strand synthesis
   4178..4229    -  misc_feature   bom (fragment): basis of mobility region from pBR322
   4294..4651    +  promoter       SV40 promoter: SV40 enhancer and early promoter
   4702..5493    +  CDS            neo: KKA2_KLEPN - Also known as kan, nptII. Experimental evidence at protein level: Swiss-Prot protein existence level 1. Resistance to kanamycin, neomycin, paromomycin, ribostamycin, butirosin and gentamicin B. From Klebsiella pneumoniae.
   5560..5608    +  polyA_signal   poly(A) signal: synthetic polyadenylation signal
   5628..5682    -  misc_feature   bom (fragment): basis of mobility region from pBR322
   5784..5819    -  CDS            rop (fragment): Rop protein, which maintains plasmids at low copy number; rop
   5914..6018    +  promoter       AmpR promoter: bla
   6019..6879    +  CDS            AmpR: β-lactamase; bla; confers resistance to ampicillin, carbenicillin, and related antibiotics
   7050..7638    +  rep_origin     ori: high-copy-number ColE1/pMB1/pBR322/pUC origin of replication
