[The description below was written by a language model from this plasmid's Addgene catalogue record and pLannotate feature annotations shown in this document.]
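Description:
pCI-neo beta catenin WT is a mammalian expression plasmid carrying wild-type human beta-catenin (CTNNB1) in the Promega pCI-neo backbone; the sequenced record is about 7.8 kb. The roughly 2.35 kb coding sequence was inserted by restriction cloning, with the 5′ XhoI site destroyed and the 3′ XbaI site retained. In bacteria the plasmid replicates from a high-copy ColE1/pUC-type origin and is selected through the β-lactamase (AmpR) gene. An f1 origin is also present, which allows single-stranded DNA production. Short annotated fragments of lacZα, rop, bom and SV40 large T antigen appear to be backbone remnants rather than functional elements.

Expression of CTNNB1 is driven by the human cytomegalovirus immediate early enhancer and promoter. This is followed by a chimeric β-globin/immunoglobulin heavy chain intron, which generally improves mRNA processing and expression level, and the transcript ends at an SV40 polyadenylation signal. A T7 promoter lies just upstream of the coding sequence, permitting in vitro transcription and serving as a sequencing primer site, and a T3 promoter fragment lies downstream of the insert. No epitope tag or reporter fusion is annotated. A separate cassette, made up of the SV40 enhancer/early promoter, the neo gene and a synthetic poly(A) signal, allows G418 selection of stably transfected mammalian cells.

Beta-catenin acts both in cadherin-based cell adhesion and as a transcriptional coactivator in Wnt signalling. The associated publication concerns activation of beta-catenin–Tcf signalling in colon cancer by beta-catenin or APC mutations. This suggests the construct serves as the wild-type reference for transient or stable overexpression studies of that pathway, for example alongside mutant forms.
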