Addgene plasmid #16518: pCI-neo beta catenin WT
Depositing lab: Bert Vogelstein. Publication: Activation of beta-catenin-Tcf signaling in colon cancer by mutations in beta-catenin or APC. Morin PJ, Sparks AB, Korinek V, Barker N, Clevers H, Vogelstein B, Kinzler KW. Science. 1997 Mar 21. 275(5307):1787-90. 10.1126/science.275.5307.1787 PubMed 9065402.
Backbone
  Vector backbone: pCI-neo
  Backbone manufacturer: Promega
  Backbone size w/o insert (bp): 5500
  Vector type: Mammalian Expression
  Selectable markers: Neomycin (select with G418)
Growth in bacteria
  Bacterial resistance: Ampicillin, 100 μg/mL
  Growth temperature: 37°C
  Growth strain: DH5alpha
  Copy number: High Copy
Gene/Insert
  Gene/Insert name: beta catenin
  Species: H. sapiens (human)
  Insert size (bp): 2350
  Entrez Gene: CTNNB1 (a.k.a. CTNNB, EVR7, MRD19, NEDSDV, armadillo)
  Cloning method: Restriction Enzyme; 5′ cloning site XhoI (destroyed during cloning); 3′ cloning site XbaI (not destroyed)
  Sequencing primers: 5′ T7
Terms and licenses: Academic/Nonprofit Terms; Industry Terms: Not Available to Industry
How to cite: pCI-neo beta catenin WT was a gift from Bert Vogelstein (Addgene plasmid # 16518 ; http://n2t.net/addgene:16518 ; RRID:Addgene_16518)
