>Addgene plasmid #16518 | pCI-neo beta catenin WT | addgene partial sequence | sequence record 23108 | 16518 with T7
AGGCTCTCAGCTGATTTGATGGAGTTGGACATGGCCATGGAACCAGACAGAAAAGCGGCTGTTAGTCACT
GGCAGCAACAGTCTTACCTGGACTCTGGAATCCATTCTGGTGCCACTACCACAGCTCCTTCTCTGAGTGG
TAAAGGCAATCCTGAGGAAGAGGATGTGGATACCTCCCAAGTCCTGTATGAGTGGGAACAGGGATTTTCT
CAGTCCTTCACTCAAGAACAAGTAGCTGATATTGATGGACAGTATGCAATGACTCGAGCTCAGAGGGTAC
GAGCTGCTATGTTCCCTGAGACATTAGATGAGGGCATGCAGATCCCATCTACACAGTTTGATGCTGCTCA
TCCCACTAATGTCCAGCGTTTGGCTGAACCATCACAGATGCTGAAA
[163 nt withheld, positions 397-559]
NCATGCNG
[85 nt withheld, positions 568-652]
CTAACCTTTCCCTNCTNCGTGAGGCTTACTGGCCNNN
[107 nt withheld, positions 690-796]
